Addgene plasmid #119182: FKBP_cSuMMVp
Purpose: Expresses C-terminus of sunflower mild mosaic virus protease (SuMMVp) fused to the FK-506 binding protein (FKBP)
Depositing lab: Roman Jerala. Publication: Design of fast proteolysis-based signaling and logic circuits in mammalian cells. Fink T, Lonzaric J, Praznik A, Plaper T, Merljak E, Leben K, Jerala N, Lebar T, Strmsek Z, Lapenta F, Bencina M, Jerala R. Nat Chem Biol. 2019 Feb;15(2):115-122. doi: 10.1038/s41589-018-0181-6. Epub 2018 Dec 10. PubMed 30531965.
Backbone
  Vector backbone: pcDNA3
  Backbone size w/o insert (bp): 5443
  Total vector size (bp): 6244
  Vector type: Mammalian Expression
Growth in bacteria
  Bacterial resistance: Ampicillin, 100 μg/mL
  Growth temperature: 37°C
  Growth strain: DH5alpha
  Copy number: High Copy
Gene/Insert
  Gene/Insert name: split cSuMMVp in fusion with FKBP (alt name: FKBP_cSuMMVp)
  Promoter: CMV
  Tag / fusion protein: HA tag (C terminal on insert)
  Cloning method: Restriction Enzyme; 5′ cloning site EcoRI (unknown if destroyed); 3′ cloning site XhoI (unknown if destroyed)
  Sequencing primers: 5′ CGCAAATGGGCGGTAGGCGTG; 3′ TAGAAGGCACAGTCGAGG
Terms and licenses: Academic/Nonprofit Terms; Industry Terms: Not Available to Industry
How to cite: FKBP_cSuMMVp was a gift from Roman Jerala (Addgene plasmid # 119182 ; http://n2t.net/addgene:119182 ; RRID:Addgene_119182)
