[The description below was written by a language model from this plasmid's Addgene catalogue record and pLannotate feature annotations shown in this document.]
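Description:
FKBP_cSuMMVp is a mammalian expression plasmid built on the pcDNA3 backbone. It is maintained in E. coli through a high-copy ColE1/pUC-type origin and ampicillin resistance (β-lactamase with its own promoter). The backbone also carries an f1 phage origin and an SV40 early promoter-driven neomycin phosphotransferase cassette with an SV40 poly(A) signal, which would allow G418 selection of stably transfected mammalian cells. The catalogue lists a total size of 6,244 bp, while the annotated full sequence is 6,193 nt. This is a small discrepancy that the record does not explain.

The payload is a single open reading frame under the human CMV immediate-early enhancer and promoter, terminated by the bovine growth hormone polyadenylation signal. Flanking T7 and SP6 promoters come from the vector's cloning region. The insert was cloned between EcoRI and XhoI. It encodes human FKBP12 (FKBP1A) at the N-terminus, followed by the C-terminal fragment of a split sunflower mild mosaic virus protease (SuMMVp) and a C-terminal HA epitope for detection. The feature table annotates FKBP and a fragment matching an HA tag. The roughly 380 nt between them is unannotated and presumably corresponds to the protease fragment and any linkers.

FKBP is one half of the standard rapamycin-inducible dimerisation pair. This suggests that the construct is meant to be co-expressed with a partner carrying the complementary N-terminal protease fragment, so that chemically induced dimerisation reconstitutes protease activity, though the record does not name that partner. The associated publication concerns fast proteolysis-based signalling and logic circuits in mammalian cells, which fits use of this plasmid as a split-protease component in such designs.
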