Features (pLannotate 1.2.2; 22 found; start..end, strand, type, name):
     28..80      -  misc_feature   bom (fragment): basis of mobility region from pBR322
    235..614     +  enhancer       CMV enhancer: human cytomegalovirus immediate early enhancer
    615..818     +  promoter       CMV promoter: human cytomegalovirus (CMV) immediate early promoter
    814..847     +  LTR            5' LTR (truncated) (fragment): truncated 5' long terminal repeat (LTR) from HIV-1
    863..881     +  promoter       T7 promoter: promoter for bacteriophage T7 RNA polymerase
    964..1287    +  CDS            FKBP1A: FKB1A_HUMAN - Also known as FKBP1, FKBP12. Experimental evidence at protein level: Swiss-Prot protein existence level 1. Keeps in an inactive conformation TGFBR1, the TGF-beta type I serine/threonine kinase receptor, preventing TGF-beta receptor activation in absence of ligand. Recruits SMAD7 to ACVR1B which prevents the association of SMAD2 and SMAD3 with the activin receptor complex, thereby blocking the activin signal. May modulate the RYR1 calcium channel activity. PPIases accelerate the folding of proteins. It catalyzes the cis-trans isomerization of proline imidic peptide bonds in oligop
   1669..1697    +  CDS            3xHA (fragment): three tandem HA epitope tags
   1746..1764    -  promoter       SP6 promoter: promoter for bacteriophage SP6 RNA polymerase
   1790..2014    +  polyA_signal   bGH poly(A) signal: bovine growth hormone polyadenylation signal
   2018..2039    +  promoter       SV40 promoter (fragment): SV40 enhancer and early promoter
   2060..2488    +  rep_origin     f1 ori (sequence partly withheld): f1 bacteriophage origin of replication; arrow indicates direction of (+) strand synthesis
   2502..2831    +  promoter       SV40 promoter: SV40 enhancer and early promoter
   2898..3689    +  CDS            neo: KKA2_KLEPN - Also known as kan, nptII. Experimental evidence at protein level: Swiss-Prot protein existence level 1. Resistance to kanamycin, neomycin, paromomycin, ribostamycin, butirosin and gentamicin B. From Klebsiella pneumoniae.
   3713..3871    +  CDS            ble (fragment): BLE_KLEPN - Experimental evidence at protein level: Swiss-Prot protein existence level 1. Binding protein with a strong affinity to the bleomycin family of antibiotics. Binds to CL990; an antimitotic-antibiotic compound. From Klebsiella pneumoniae.
   3866..3987    +  polyA_signal   SV40 poly(A) signal: SV40 polyadenylation signal
   4060..4076    -  protein_bind   lac operator: The lac repressor binds to the lac operator to inhibit transcription in E. coli. This inhibition can be relieved by adding lactose or isopropyl-β-D-thiogalactopyranoside (IPTG). lac repressor encoded by lacI
   4084..4114    -  promoter       lac promoter: promoter for the E. coli lac operon
   4129..4150    -  protein_bind   CAP binding site: CAP binding activates transcription in the presence of cAMP. E. coli catabolite activator protein
   4163..4255    -  CDS            lacI (fragment): lac repressor; lacI; The lac repressor binds to the lac operator to inhibit transcription in E. coli. This inhibition can be relieved by adding lactose or isopropyl-β-D-thiogalactopyranoside (IPTG).
   4438..5026    -  rep_origin     ori: high-copy-number ColE1/pMB1/pBR322/pUC origin of replication
   5197..6057    -  CDS            AmpR: β-lactamase; bla; confers resistance to ampicillin, carbenicillin, and related antibiotics
   6058..6162    -  promoter       AmpR promoter: bla
>Addgene plasmid #119182 | FKBP_cSuMMVp | addgene full sequence | sequence record 231824 | Addgene NGS Result
GACGGATCGGGAGATCTCCCGATCCCCTATGGTGCACTCTCAGTACAATCTGCTCTGATGCCGCATAGTT
AAGCCAGTATCTGCTCCCTGCTTGTGTGTTGGAGGTCGCTGAGTAGTGCGCGAGCAAAATTTAAGCTACA
ACAAGGCAAGGCTTGACCGACAATTGCATGAAGAATCTGCTTAGGGTTAGGCGTTTTGCGCTGCTTCGCG
ATGTACGGGCCAGATATACGCGTTGACATTGATTATTGACTAGTTATTAATAGTAATCAATTACGGGGTC
ATTAGTTCATAGCCCATATATGGAGTTCCGCGTTACATAACTTACGGTAAATGGCCCGCCTGGCTGACCG
CCCAACGACCCCCGCCCATTGACGTCAATAATGACGTATGTTCCCATAGTAACGCCAATAGGGACTTTCC
ATTGACGTCAATGGGTGGAGTATTTACGGTAAACTGCCCACTTGGCAGTACATCAAGTGTATCATATGCC
AAGTACGCCCCCTATTGACGTCAATGACGGTAAATGGCCCGCCTGGCATTATGCCCAGTACATGACCTTA
TGGGACTTTCCTACTTGGCAGTACATCTACGTATTAGTCATCGCTATTACCATGGTGATGCGGTTTTGGC
AGTACATCAATGGGCGTGGATAGCGGTTTGACTCACGGGGATTTCCAAGTCTCCACCCCATTGACGTCAA
TGGGAGTTTGTTTTGGCACCAAAATCAACGGGACTTTCCAAAATGTCGTAACAACTCCGCCCCATTGACG
CAAATGGGCGGTAGGCGTGTACGGTGGGAGGTCTATATAAGCAGAGCTCTCTGGCTAACTAGAGAACCCA
CTGCTTACTGGCTTATCGAAATTAATACGACTCACTATAGGGAGACCCAAGCTTGGTACCGAGCTCGGAT
CCACTAGTAACGGCCGCCAGTGTGCTGGAATTCGCGGCCGCTCTAGAGCCACCATGGGAGTGCAAGTGGA
AACCATCTCCCCAGGAGACGGGCGCACCTTCCCCAAGCGCGGCCAGACCTGCGTGGTGCACTACACCGGG
ATGCTTGAAGATGGAAAGAAATTTGATTCCTCCCGGGACAGAAACAAGCCCTTTAAGTTTATGCTAGGCA
AGCAGGAGGTGATCCGAGGCTGGGAAGAAGGGGTTGCCCAGATGAGTGTGGGTCAGAGAGCCAAACTGAC
TATATCTCCAGATTATGCCTATGGTGCCACTGGGCACCCAGGCATCATCCCACCACATGCCACTCTCGTC
TTCGATGTGGAGCTTCTAAAACTGGAAGGATCCGGAAGTAAGCATCTTTCCAGCATGGTGAGCGAGAGCA
GCTGCGTGGTGCAGCGCGAGGACAGCCCCATCTGGCGCCACTGGATCAGCACCAAGGACGGCCACTGCGG
CGCCCCCATCGTGAGCATCCGCGACGGCTACATCATCGGCAGCCACTGCGGCGAGAACCCCATGACCAGC
AACTTCTTCACCAGCATCCCCAAGGACTTCCAGAACCTGCTGAACGGCAAGGAGGCCAACGAGTGGGTGA
GCGGCTGGAAGTACAACATCGACGCCGTGTGCTGGGGCGGCCTGAGCGTGGTGAACGACGCCCCCAGCGA
GCCCTTCATCACCGCCAAGGTGGTGAGCGCCCTGGACACCGAGGGCATCAAGGTGCAGTACCCATACGAT
GTTCCAGATTACGCTTAAACTAGTGCGGCCGCCTGCAGCTCGAGCATGCATCTAGAGGGCCCTATTCTAT
AGTGTCACCTAAATGCTAGAGCTCGCTGATCAGCCTCGACTGTGCCTTCTAGTTGCCAGCCATCTGTTGT
TTGCCCCTCCCCCGTGCCTTCCTTGACCCTGGAAGGTGCCACTCCCACTGTCCTTTCCTAATAAAATGAG
GAAATTGCATCGCATTGTCTGAGTAGGTGTCATTCTATTCTGGGGGGTGGGGTGGGGCAGGACAGCAAGG
GGGAGGATTGGGAAGACAATAGCAGGCATGCTGGGGATGCGGTGGGCTCTATGGCTTCTGAGGCGGAAAG
AACCAGCTGGGGCTCTAGGGGGTATCCCC
[124 nt withheld, positions 2060-2183]
C
[91 nt withheld, positions 2185-2275]
A
[49 nt withheld, positions 2277-2325]
CCTTTGACGTTGGAGTCCACGTTCTTT
[37 nt withheld, positions 2353-2389]
ACCCTATCTCGGTCTATTCTTTTGATTTATAAGGGATTTTGCCGATTTCGGCCTATTGGTTAAAAAATGA
GCTGATTTAACAAAAATTTAACGCGAATTAATTCTGTGGAATGTGTGTCAGTTAGGGTGTGGAAAGTCCC
CAGGCTCCCCAGCAGGCAGAAGTATGCAAAGCATGCATCTCAATTAGTCAGCAACCAGGTGTGGAAAGTC
CCCAGGCTCCCCAGCAGGCAGAAGTATGCAAAGCATGCATCTCAATTAGTCAGCAACCATAGTCCCGCCC
CTAACTCCGCCCATCCCGCCCCTAACTCCGCCCAGTTCCGCCCATTCTCCGCCCCATGGCTGACTAATTT
TTTTTATTTATGCAGAGGCCGAGGCCGCCTCTGCCTCTGAGCTATTCCAGAAGTAGTGAGGAGGCTTTTT
TGGAGGCCTAGGCTTTTGCAAAAAGCTCCCGGGAGCTTGTATATCCATTTTCGGATCTGATCAAGAGACA
GGATGAGGATCGTTTCGCATGATTGAACAAGATGGATTGCACGCAGGTTCTCCGGCCGCTTGGGTGGAGA
GGCTATTCGGCTATGACTGGGCACAACAGACAATCGGCTGCTCTGATGCCGCCGTGTTCCGGCTGTCAGC
GCAGGGGCGCCCGGTTCTTTTTGTCAAGACCGACCTGTCCGGTGCCCTGAATGAACTGCAGGACGAGGCA
GCGCGGCTATCGTGGCTGGCCACGACGGGCGTTCCTTGCGCAGCTGTGCTCGACGTTGTCACTGAAGCGG
GAAGGGACTGGCTGCTATTGGGCGAAGTGCCGGGGCAGGATCTCCTGTCATCTCACCTTGCTCCTGCCGA
GAAAGTATCCATCATGGCTGATGCAATGCGGCGGCTGCATACGCTTGATCCGGCTACCTGCCCATTCGAC
CACCAAGCGAAACATCGCATCGAGCGAGCACGTACTCGGATGGAAGCCGGTCTTGTCGATCAGGATGATC
TGGACGAAGAGCATCAGGGGCTCGCGCCAGCCGAACTGTTCGCCAGGCTCAAGGCGCGCATGCCCGACGG
CGAGGATCTCGTCGTGACCCATGGCGATGCCTGCTTGCCGAATATCATGGTGGAAAATGGCCGCTTTTCT
GGATTCATCGACTGTGGCCGGCTGGGTGTGGCGGACCGCTATCAGGACATAGCGTTGGCTACCCGTGATA
TTGCTGAAGAGCTTGGCGGCGAATGGGCTGACCGCTTCCTCGTGCTTTACGGTATCGCCGCTCCCGATTC
GCAGCGCATCGCCTTCTATCGCCTTCTTGACGAGTTCTTCTGAGCGGGACTCTGGGGTTCGAAATGACCG
ACCAAGCGACGCCCAACCTGCCATCACGAGATTTCGATTCCACCGCCGCCTTCTATGAAAGGTTGGGCTT
CGGAATCGTTTTCCGGGACGCCGGCTGGATGATCCTCCAGCGCGGGGATCTCATGCTGGAGTTCTTCGCC
CACCCCAACTTGTTTATTGCAGCTTATAATGGTTACAAATAAAGCAATAGCATCACAAATTTCACAAATA
AAGCATTTTTTTCACTGCATTCTAGTTGTGGTTTGTCCAAACTCATCAATGTATCTTATCATGTCTGTAT
ACCGTCGACCTCTAGCTAGAGCTTGGCGTAATCATGGTCATAGCTGTTTCCTGTGTGAAATTGTTATCCG
CTCACAATTCCACACAACATACGAGCCGGAAGCATAAAGTGTAAAGCCTGGGGTGCCTAATGAGTGAGCT
AACTCACATTAATTGCGTTGCGCTCACTGCCCGCTTTCCAGTCGGGAAACCTGTCGTGCCAGCTGCATTA
ATGAATCGGCCAACGCGCGGGGAGAGGCGGTTTGCGTATTGGGCGCTCTTCCGCTTCCTCGCTCACTGAC
TCGCTGCGCTCGGTCGTTCGGCTGCGGCGAGCGGTATCAGCTCACTCAAAGGCGGTAATACGGTTATCCA
CAGAATCAGGGGATAACGCAGGAAAGAACATGTGAGCAAAAGGCCAGCAAAAGGCCAGGAACCGTAAAAA
GGCCGCGTTGCTGGCGTTTTTCCATAGGCTCCGCCCCCCTGACGAGCATCACAAAAATCGACGCTCAAGT
CAGAGGTGGCGAAACCCGACAGGACTATAAAGATACCAGGCGTTTCCCCCTGGAAGCTCCCTCGTGCGCT
CTCCTGTTCCGACCCTGCCGCTTACCGGATACCTGTCCGCCTTTCTCCCTTCGGGAAGCGTGGCGCTTTC
TCATAGCTCACGCTGTAGGTATCTCAGTTCGGTGTAGGTCGTTCGCTCCAAGCTGGGCTGTGTGCACGAA
CCCCCCGTTCAGCCCGACCGCTGCGCCTTATCCGGTAACTATCGTCTTGAGTCCAACCCGGTAAGACACG
ACTTATCGCCACTGGCAGCAGCCACTGGTAACAGGATTAGCAGAGCGAGGTATGTAGGCGGTGCTACAGA
GTTCTTGAAGTGGTGGCCTAACTACGGCTACACTAGAAGAACAGTATTTGGTATCTGCGCTCTGCTGAAG
CCAGTTACCTTCGGAAAAAGAGTTGGTAGCTCTTGATCCGGCAAACAAACCACCGCTGGTAGCGGTGGTT
TTTTTGTTTGCAAGCAGCAGATTACGCGCAGAAAAAAAGGATCTCAAGAAGATCCTTTGATCTTTTCTAC
GGGGTCTGACGCTCAGTGGAACGAAAACTCACGTTAAGGGATTTTGGTCATGAGATTATCAAAAAGGATC
TTCACCTAGATCCTTTTAAATTAAAAATGAAGTTTTAAATCAATCTAAAGTATATATGAGTAAACTTGGT
CTGACAGTTACCAATGCTTAATCAGTGAGGCACCTATCTCAGCGATCTGTCTATTTCGTTCATCCATAGT
TGCCTGACTCCCCGTCGTGTAGATAACTACGATACGGGAGGGCTTACCATCTGGCCCCAGTGCTGCAATG
ATACCGCGAGACCCACGCTCACCGGCTCCAGATTTATCAGCAATAAACCAGCCAGCCGGAAGGGCCGAGC
GCAGAAGTGGTCCTGCAACTTTATCCGCCTCCATCCAGTCTATTAATTGTTGCCGGGAAGCTAGAGTAAG
TAGTTCGCCAGTTAATAGTTTGCGCAACGTTGTTGCCATTGCTACAGGCATCGTGGTGTCACGCTCGTCG
TTTGGTATGGCTTCATTCAGCTCCGGTTCCCAACGATCAAGGCGAGTTACATGATCCCCCATGTTGTGCA
AAAAAGCGGTTAGCTCCTTCGGTCCTCCGATCGTTGTCAGAAGTAAGTTGGCCGCAGTGTTATCACTCAT
GGTTATGGCAGCACTGCATAATTCTCTTACTGTCATGCCATCCGTAAGATGCTTTTCTGTGACTGGTGAG
TACTCAACCAAGTCATTCTGAGAATAGTGTATGCGGCGACCGAGTTGCTCTTGCCCGGCGTCAATACGGG
ATAATACCGCGCCACATAGCAGAACTTTAAAAGTGCTCATCATTGGAAAACGTTCTTCGGGGCGAAAACT
CTCAAGGATCTTACCGCTGTTGAGATCCAGTTCGATGTAACCCACTCGTGCACCCAACTGATCTTCAGCA
TCTTTTACTTTCACCAGCGTTTCTGGGTGAGCAAAAACAGGAAGGCAAAATGCCGCAAAAAAGGGAATAA
GGGCGACACGGAAATGTTGAATACTCATACTCTTCCTTTTTCAATATTATTGAAGCATTTATCAGGGTTA
TTGTCTCATGAGCGGATACATATTTGAATGTATTTAGAAAAATAAACAAATAGGGGTTCCGCGCACATTT
CCCCGAAAAGTGCCACCTGACGTC
