>Addgene plasmid #119182 | FKBP_cSuMMVp | depositor partial sequence | sequence record 225467 | FKBP_cSuMMVp sequence 795 bps
GCGCGAATTCGCGGCCGCTCTAGAGCCACCATGGGAGTGCAAGTGGAAACCATCTCCCCGGGAGACGGGC
GCACCTTCCCCAAGCGCGGCCAGACCTGCGTGGTGCACTACACCGGGATGCTTGAAGATGGAAAGAAATT
TGATTCCTCCCGGGACAGAAACAAGCCCTTTAAGTTTATGCTAGGCAAGCAGGAGGTGATCCGAGGCTGG
GAAGAAGGGGTTGCCCAGATGAGTGTGGGTCAGAGAGCCAAACTGACTATATCTCCAGATTATGCCTATG
GTGCCACTGGGCACCCAGGCATCATCCCACCACATGCCACTCTCGTCTTCGATGTGGAGCTTCTAAAACT
GGAAGGATCCGGAAGTAAGCATCTTTCCAGCATGGTGAGCGAGAGCAGCTGCGTGGTGCAGCGCGAGGAC
AGCCCCATCTGGCGCCACTGGATCAGCACCAAGGACGGCCACTGCGGCGCCCCCATCGTGAGCATCCGCG
ACGGCTACATCATCGGCAGCCACTGCGGCGAGAACCCCATGACCAGCAACTTCTTCACCAGCATCCCCAA
GGACTTCCAGAACCTGCTGAACGGCAAGGAGGCCAACGAGTGGGTGAGCGGCTGGAAGTACAACATCGAC
GCCGTGTGCTGGGGCGGCCTGAGCGTGGTGAACGACGCCCCCAGCGAGCCCTTCATCACCGCCAAGGTGG
TGAGCGCCCTGGACACCGAGGGCATCAAGGTGCAGTACCCATACGATGTTCCAGATTACGCTTAAACTAG
TGCGGCCGCCTGCAGCTCGAGGCGC
